Addgene plasmid #84892: pDONR221-EWSR1 c1655t No Stop
Purpose: DONOR vector for Gateway cloning of EWSR1 c1655t No Stop
Depositing lab: Aaron Gitler. Depositing organization: Stanford University. Publication: Evaluating the role of the FUS/TLS-related gene EWSR1 in amyotrophic lateral sclerosis. Couthouis J, Hart MP, Erion R, King OD, Diaz Z, Nakaya T, Ibrahim F, Kim HJ, Mojsilovic-Petrovic J, Panossian S, Kim CE, Frackelton EC, Solski JA, Williams KL, Clay-Falcone D, Elman L, McCluskey L, Greene R, Hakonarson H, Kalb RG, Lee VM, Trojanowski JQ, Nicholson GA, Blair IP, Bonini NM, Van Deerlin VM, Mourelatos Z, Shorter J, Gitler AD. Hum Mol Genet. 2012 Jul 1;21(13):2899-911. doi: 10.1093/hmg/dds116. Epub 2012 Mar 27. PubMed 22454397.
Backbone
  Vector backbone: pDONR221
  Vector type: Gateway donor
Growth in bacteria
  Bacterial resistance: Kanamycin, 50 μg/mL
  Growth temperature: 37°C
  Growth strain: DH5alpha
  Copy number: High Copy
Gene/Insert
  Gene/Insert name: EWSR1
  Species: H. sapiens (human)
  Mutation: c1655t No Stop
  Entrez Gene: EWSR1 (a.k.a. EWS, EWS-FLI1)
  Promoter: none
  Cloning method: Gateway Cloning
  Sequencing primers: 5′ M13F; 3′ M13R
Terms and licenses: Academic/Nonprofit Terms; Industry Terms: Not Available to Industry
How to cite: pDONR221-EWSR1 c1655t No Stop was a gift from Aaron Gitler (Addgene plasmid # 84892 ; http://n2t.net/addgene:84892 ; RRID:Addgene_84892)
