[The description below was written by a language model from this plasmid's Addgene catalogue record.]
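Description:
pDONR221-EWSR1 c1655t No Stop is a Gateway entry-type clone built in the pDONR221 donor backbone, carrying the human EWSR1 coding sequence. It is a bacterial cloning plasmid rather than an expression vector. The record lists it as high copy and kanamycin-selected in E. coli, and it states explicitly that there is no promoter driving the insert. The insert was introduced by Gateway cloning. In a pDONR221-derived clone, this normally leaves the open reading frame flanked by attL recombination sites, which allow transfer by LR recombination into any compatible destination vector. No feature table was supplied, so these sites and the origin of replication are inferred from the standard backbone rather than documented here. The listed sequencing primer sites, M13 forward and reverse, flank the insert.

The EWSR1 insert carries two modifications. The first is a single nucleotide substitution, c1655t. The record gives this only at the nucleotide level and does not state the resulting amino acid change. The second is removal of the native stop codon ("No Stop"). This lets the reading frame continue into whatever follows in the destination vector, so the protein can be made as a C-terminal fusion to a tag or fluorescent reporter.

EWSR1 encodes an RNA-binding protein related to FUS/TLS. The associated publication examines the role of this gene in amyotrophic lateral sclerosis, so the variant was presumably studied in that context. The stated purpose is simply to serve as a donor for Gateway cloning of this mutant. In practice it is a shuttle source for making promoter-driven, C-terminally tagged EWSR1 variant expression constructs in a host system of the user's choice.
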