>Addgene plasmid #84892 | pDONR221-EWSR1 c1655t No Stop | addgene partial sequence | sequence record 166829 | M13pUC-Fwd 5'-CCCAGTCACGACGTTGTAAAACG-3'
TAATGATTTTATTTTGACTGATAGTGACCTGTTCGTTGCAACAAATTGATGAGCAATGCTTTTTTATAAT
GCCAACTTTGTACAAAAAAGCAGGCTTCGAAGGAGATAACAAAATGGCGTCCACGGATTACAGTACCTAT
AGCCAAGCTGCAGCGCAGCAGGGCTACAGTGCTTACACCGCCCAGCCCACTCAAGGATATGCACAGACCA
CCCAGGCATATGGGCAACAAAGCTATGGAACCTATGGACAGCCCACTGATGTCAGCTATACCCAGGCTCA
GACCACTGCAACCTATGGGCAGACCGCCTATGCAACTTCTTATGGACAGCCTCCCACTGGTTATACTACT
CCAACTGCCCCCCAGGCATACAGCCAGCCTGTCCAGGGGTATGGCACTGGTGCTTATGATACCACCACTG
CTACAGTCACCACCACCCAGGCCTCCTATGCAGCTCAGTCTGCATATGGCACTCAGCCTGCTTATCCAGC
CTATGGGCAGCAGCCAGCAGCCACTGCACCTACAAGACCGCAGGATGGAAACAAGCCCACTGAGACTAGT
CAACCTCAATCTAGCACAGGGGGTTACAACCAGCCCAGCCTAGGATATGGACAGAGTAACTACAGTTATC
CCCAGGTACCTGGGAGCTACCCCATGCAGCCAGTCACTGCACCTCCATCCTACCCTCCTACCAGCTATTC
CTCTACACAGCCGACTAGTTATGATCAGAGCAGTTACTCTCAGCAGAACACCTATGGGCAACCGAGCAGC
TATG
