>Addgene plasmid #84892 | pDONR221-EWSR1 c1655t No Stop | addgene partial sequence | sequence record 166830 | M13-Rev 5'-CAGGAAACAGCTATGACC-3'
CAGCTGGATGGCAAATAATGATTTTATTTTGACTGATAGTGACCTGTTCGTTGCAACAAATTGATAAGCA
ATGCTTTCTTATAATGCCAACTTTGTACAAGAAAGCTGGGTCGTAGGGCCGATCTCTGCGCTCCTGACGG
TGCTCGCCTTTATCCATTTTTCCAGGTCCTCCACGTCCTCCTCTTCTTCCTCCCATCTGTTCCATCAAAG
GTCCAGGGGGCCCCCCAGGGCCACCTCGTCTTCCTCCACCAAAGCCACCTCGGTCCATGCCCCGGCCACC
ACGGAAGCCACCTCTGTCTCCACCACGGCCACCTCTGAACATTCCACCGGGACCACCACGATCCATGAGG
CCACCTCTTCCTCCCCGCATGCCACCAGGGCCACCTCTGCCACGATCACCACCCGGGGGCGGAAAGGGTG
GCAGGAGGAAGCCTTCAGGCTTTGGGGCCTTACACTGGTTGCACTCTGTTCTCCAGGCGAAGTTCTGGTT
TCCACAACCCGGATTGGGACACTGCCAGTCTCCAGCTCGGTGCTGGACGTTTCCTCCTCCAGAGGGGTTC
CCTCGGGAACCCCGGGGTCCTCTTGGAGGGAAGCCTCCTCTATCTCCTCCACGGCCTCCCATGCGACCCA
TGGGTCCCCCAGGACCTCCTGGGCCTCCTGGACCTCCACGGAGTGGTGGTGGCATGCCTCTGCCCTCACG
GGGTGGCAGACCACCCCGCATACTGTTCATTGGAGGCTTCTTCCGAGCAAGGGAGACTTTAAGTTTGCTC
CCTTGAAAATCTTTCCCATCAAACCATTCCACGGCAGCCTTGGCAGTGGGTGGGTCTTCATA
